>Addgene plasmid #76424 | TK1 gRNA (BRDN0001145069) | addgene full sequence | sequence record 185812 | Addgene Assembled Sequence
CCCGGGTGCAAAGATGGATAAAGTTTTAAACAGAGAGGAATCTTTGCAGCTAATGGACCTTCTAGGTCTT
GAAAGGAGTGGGAATTGGCTCCGGTGCCCGTCAGTGGGCAGAGCGCACATCGCCCACAGTCCCCGAGAAG
TTGGGGGGAGGGGTCGGCAATTGATCCGGTGCCTAGAGAAGGTGGCGCGGGGTAAACTGGGAAAGTGATG
TCGTGTACTGGCTCCGCCTTTTTCCCGAGGGTGGGGGAGAACCGTATATAAGTGCAGTAGTCGCCGTGAA
CGTTCTTTTTCGCAACGGGTTTGCCGCCAGAACACAGGTAAGTGCCGTGTGTGGTTCCCGCGGGCCTGGC
CTCTTTACGGGTTATGGCCCTTGCGTGCCTTGAATTACTTCCACCTGGCTGCAGTACGTGATTCTTGATC
CCGAGCTTCGGGTTGGAAGTGGGTGGGAGAGTTCGAGGCCTTGCGCTTAAGGAGCCCCTTCGCCTCGTGC
TTGAGTTGAGGCCTGGCCTGGGCGCTGGGGCCGCCGCGTGCGAATCTGGTGGCACCTTCGCGCCTGTCTC
GCTGCTTTCGATAAGTCTCTAGCCATTTAAAATTTTTGATGACCTGCTGCGACGCTTTTTTTCTGGCAAG
ATAGTCTTGTAAATGCGGGCCAAGATCTGCACACTGGTATTTCGGTTTTTGGGGCCGCGGGCGGCGACGG
GGCCCGTGCGTCCCAGCGCACATGTTCGGCGAGGCGGGGCCTGCGAGCGCGGCCACCGAGAATCGGACGG
GGGTAGTCTCAAGCTGGCCGGCCTGCTCTGGTGCCTGGCCTCGCGCCGCCGTGTATCGCCCCGCCCTGGG
CGGCAAGGCTGGCCCGGTCGGCACCAGTTGCGTGAGCGGAAAGATGGCCGCTTCCCGGCCCTGCTGCAGG
GAGCTCAAAATGGAGGACGCGGCGCTCGGGAGAGCGGGCGGGTGAGTCACCCACACAAAGGAAAAGGGCC
TTTCCGTCCTCAGCCGTCGCTTCATGTGACTCCACGGAGTACCGGGCGCCGTCCAGGCACCTCGATTAGT
TCTCGAGCTTTTGGAGTACGTCGTCTTTAGGTTGGGGGGAGGGGTTTTATGCGATGGAGTTTCCCCACAC
TGAGTGGGTGGAGACTGAAGTTAGGCCAGCTTGGCACTTGATGTAATTCTCCTTGGAATTTGCCCTTTTT
GAGTTTGGATCTTGGTTCATTCTCAAGCCTCAGACAGTGGTTCAAAGTTTTTTTCTTCCATTTCAGGTGT
CGTGACGTACGGCCACCATGACCGAGTACAAGCCCACGGTGCGCCTCGCCACCCGCGACGACGTCCCCAG
GGCCGTACGCACCCTCGCCGCCGCGTTCGCCGACTACCCCGCCACGCGCCACACCGTCGATCCGGACCGC
CACATCGAGCGGGTCACCGAGCTGCAAGAACTCTTCCTCACGCGCGTCGGGCTCGACATCGGCAAGGTGT
GGGTCGCGGACGACGGCGCCGCCGTGGCGGTCTGGACCACGCCGGAGAGCGTCGAAGCGGGGGCGGTGTT
CGCCGAGATCGGCCCGCGCATGGCCGAGTTGAGCGGTTCCCGGCTGGCCGCGCAGCAACAGATGGAAGGC
CTCCTGGCGCCGCACCGGCCCAAGGAGCCCGCGTGGTTCCTGGCCACCGTCGGAGTCTCGCCCGACCACC
AGGGCAAGGGTCTGGGCAGCGCCGTCGTGCTCCCCGGAGTGGAGGCGGCCGAGCGCGCCGGGGTGCCCGC
CTTCCTGGAGACCTCCGCGCCCCGCAACCTCCCCTTCTACGAGCGGCTCGGCTTCACCGTCACCGCCGAC
GTCGAGGTGCCCGAAGGACCGCGCACCTGGTGCATGACCCGCAAGCCCGGTGCCTGAACGCGTTAAGTCG
ACAATCAACCTCTGGATTACAAAATTTGTGAAAGATTGACTGGTATTCTTAACTATGTTGCTCCTTTTAC
GCTATGTGGATACGCTGCTTTAATGCCTTTGTATCATGCTATTGCTTCCCGTATGGCTTTCATTTTCTCC
TCCTTGTATAAATCCTGGTTGCTGTCTCTTTATGAGGAGTTGTGGCCCGTTGTCAGGCAACGTGGCGTGG
TGTGCACTGTGTTTGCTGACGCAACCCCCACTGGTTGGGGCATTGCCACCACCTGTCAGCTCCTTTCCGG
GACTTTCGCTTTCCCCCTCCCTATTGCCACGGCGGAACTCATCGCCGCCTGCCTTGCCCGCTGCTGGACA
GGGGCTCGGCTGTTGGGCACTGACAATTCCGTGGTGTTGTCGGGGAAATCATCGTCCTTTCCTTGGCTGC
TCGCCTGTGTTGCCACCTGGATTCTGCGCGGGACGTCCTTCTGCTACGTCCCTTCGGCCCTCAATCCAGC
GGACCTTCCTTCCCGCGGCCTGCTGCCGGCTCTGCGGCCTCTTCCGCGTCTTCGCCTTCGCCCTCAGACG
AGTCGGATCTCCCTTTGGGCCGCCTCCCCGCGTCGACTTTAAGACCAATGACTTACAAGGCAGCTGTAGA
TCTTAGCCACTTTTTAAAAGAAAAGGGGGGACTGGAAGGGCTAATTCACTCCCAACGAAGACAAGATCTG
CTTTTTGCTTGTACTGGGTCTCTCTGGTTAGACCAGATCTGAGCCTGGGAGCTCTCTGGCTAACTAGGGA
ACCCACTGCTTAAGCCTCAATAAAGCTTGCCTTGAGTGCTTCAAGTAGTGTGTGCCCGTCTGTTGTGTGA
CTCTGGTAACTAGAGATCCCTCAGACCCTTTTAGTCAGTGTGGAAAATCTCTAGCAGTACGTATAGTAGT
TCATGTCATCTTATTATTCAGTATTTATAACTTGCAAAGAAATGAATATCAGAGAGTGAGAGGAACTTGT
TTATTGCAGCTTATAATGGTTACAAATAAAGCAATAGCATCACAAATTTCACAAATAAAGCATTTTTTTC
ACTGCATTCTAGTTGTGGTTTGTCCAAACTCATCAATGTATCTTATCATGTCTGGCTCTAGCTATCCCGC
CCCTAACTCCGCCCATCCCGCCCCTAACTCCGCCCAGTTCCGCCCATTCTCCGCCCCATGGCTGACTAAT
TTTTTTTATTTATGCAGAGGCCGAGGCCGCCTCGGCCTCTGAGCTATTCCAGAAGTAGTGAGGAGGCTTT
TTTGGAGGCCTAGGGACGTACCCAATTCGCCCTATAGTGAGTCGTATTACGCGCGCTCACTGGCCGTCGT
TTTACAACGTCGTGACTGGGAAAACCCTGGCGTTACCCAACTTAATCGCCTTGCAGCACATCCCCCTTTC
GCCAGCTGGCGTAATAGCGAAGAGGCCCGCACCGATCGCCCTTCCCAACAGTTGCGCAGCCTGAATGGCG
AATGGG
[124 nt withheld, positions 3367-3490]
C
[91 nt withheld, positions 3492-3582]
A
[49 nt withheld, positions 3584-3632]
CCTTTGACGTTGGAGTCCACGTTCTTT
[37 nt withheld, positions 3660-3696]
ACCCTATCTCGGTCTATTCTTTTGATTTATAAGGGATTTTGCCGATTTCGGCCTATTGGTTAAAAAATGA
GCTGATTTAACAAAAATTTAACGCGAATTTTAACAAAATATTAACGCTTACAATTTAGGTGGCACTTTTC
GGGGAAATGTGCGCGGAACCCCTATTTGTTTATTTTTCTAAATACATTCAAATATGTATCCGCTCATGAG
ACAATAACCCTGATAAATGCTTCAATAATATTGAAAAAGGAAGAGTATGAGTATTCAACATTTCCGTGTC
GCCCTTATTCCCTTTTTTGCGGCATTTTGCCTTCCTGTTTTTGCTCACCCAGAAACGCTGGTGAAAGTAA
AAGATGCTGAAGATCAGTTGGGTGCACGAGTGGGTTACATCGAACTGGATCTCAACAGCGGTAAGATCCT
TGAGAGTTTTCGCCCCGAAGAACGTTTTCCAATGATGAGCACTTTTAAAGTTCTGCTATGTGGCGCGGTA
TTATCCCGTATTGACGCCGGGCAAGAGCAACTCGGTCGCCGCATACACTATTCTCAGAATGACTTGGTTG
AGTACTCACCAGTCACAGAAAAGCATCTTACGGATGGCATGACAGTAAGAGAATTATGCAGTGCTGCCAT
AACCATGAGTGATAACACTGCGGCCAACTTACTTCTGACAACGATCGGAGGACCGAAGGAGCTAACCGCT
TTTTTGCACAACATGGGGGATCATGTAACTCGCCTTGATCGTTGGGAACCGGAGCTGAATGAAGCCATAC
CAAACGACGAGCGTGACACCACGATGCCTGTAGCAATGGCAACAACGTTGCGCAAACTATTAACTGGCGA
ACTACTTACTCTAGCTTCCCGGCAACAATTAATAGACTGGATGGAGGCGGATAAAGTTGCAGGACCACTT
CTGCGCTCGGCCCTTCCGGCTGGCTGGTTTATTGCTGATAAATCTGGAGCCGGTGAGCGTGGGTCTCGCG
GTATCATTGCAGCACTGGGGCCAGATGGTAAGCCCTCCCGTATCGTAGTTATCTACACGACGGGGAGTCA
GGCAACTATGGATGAACGAAATAGACAGATCGCTGAGATAGGTGCCTCACTGATTAAGCATTGGTAACTG
TCAGACCAAGTTTACTCATATATACTTTAGATTGATTTAAAACTTCATTTTTAATTTAAAAGGATCTAGG
TGAAGATCCTTTTTGATAATCTCATGACCAAAATCCCTTAACGTGAGTTTTCGTTCCACTGAGCGTCAGA
CCCCGTAGAAAAGATCAAAGGATCTTCTTGAGATCCTTTTTTTCTGCGCGTAATCTGCTGCTTGCAAACA
AAAAAACCACCGCTACCAGCGGTGGTTTGTTTGCCGGATCAAGAGCTACCAACTCTTTTTCCGAAGGTAA
CTGGCTTCAGCAGAGCGCAGATACCAAATACTGTTCTTCTAGTGTAGCCGTAGTTAGGCCACCACTTCAA
GAACTCTGTAGCACCGCCTACATACCTCGCTCTGCTAATCCTGTTACCAGTGGCTGCTGCCAGTGGCGAT
AAGTCGTGTCTTACCGGGTTGGACTCAAGACGATAGTTACCGGATAAGGCGCAGCGGTCGGGCTGAACGG
GGGGTTCGTGCACACAGCCCAGCTTGGAGCGAACGACCTACACCGAACTGAGATACCTACAGCGTGAGCT
ATGAGAAAGCGCCACGCTTCCCGAAGGGAGAAAGGCGGACAGGTATCCGGTAAGCGGCAGGGTCGGAACA
GGAGAGCGCACGAGGGAGCTTCCAGGGGGAAACGCCTGGTATCTTTATAGTCCTGTCGGGTTTCGCCACC
TCTGACTTGAGCGTCGATTTTTGTGATGCTCGTCAGGGGGGCGGAGCCTATGGAAAAACGCCAGCAACGC
GGCCTTTTTACGGTTCCTGGCCTTTTGCTGGCCTTTTGCTCACATGTTCTTTCCTGCGTTATCCCCTGAT
TCTGTGGATAACCGTATTACCGCCTTTGAGTGAGCTGATACCGCTCGCCGCAGCCGAACGACCGAGCGCA
GCGAGTCAGTGAGCGAGGAAGCGGAAGAGCGCCCAATACGCAAACCGCCTCTCCCCGCGCGTTGGCCGAT
TCATTAATGCAGCTGGCACGACAGGTTTCCCGACTGGAAAGCGGGCAGTGAGCGCAACGCAATTAATGTG
AGTTAGCTCACTCATTAGGCACCCCAGGCTTTACACTTTATGCTTCCGGCTCGTATGTTGTGTGGAATTG
TGAGCGGATAACAATTTCACACAGGAAACAGCTATGACCATGATTACGCCAAGCGCGCAATTAACCCTCA
CTAAAGGGAACAAAAGCTGGAGCTGCAAGCTTAATGTAGTCTTATGCAATACTCTTGTAGTCTTGCAACA
TGGTAACGATGAGTTAGCAACATGCCTTACAAGGAGAGAAAAAGCACCGTGCATGCCGATTGGTGGAAGT
AAGGTGGTACGATCGTGCCTTATTAGGAAGGCAACAGACGGGTCTGACATGGATTGGACGAACCACTGAA
TTGCCGCATTGCAGAGATATTGTATTTAAGTGCCTAGCTCGATACATAAACGGGTCTCTCTGGTTAGACC
AGATCTGAGCCTGGGAGCTCTCTGGCTAACTAGGGAACCCACTGCTTAAGCCTCAATAAAGCTTGCCTTG
AGTGCTTCAAGTAGTGTGTGCCCGTCTGTTGTGTGACTCTGGTAACTAGAGATCCCTCAGACCCTTTTAG
TCAGTGTGGAAAATCTCTAGCAGTGGCGCCCGAACAGGGACTTGAAAGCGAAAGGGAAACCAGAGGAGCT
CTCTCGACGCAGGACTCGGCTTGCTGAAGCGCGCACGGCAAGAGGCGAGGGGCGGCGACTGGTGAGTACG
CCAAAAATTTTGACTAGCGGAGGCTAGAAGGAGAGAGATGGGTGCGAGAGCGTCAGTATTAAGCGGGGGA
GAATTAGATCGCGATGGGAAAAAATTCGGTTAAGGCCAGGGGGAAAGAAAAAATATAAATTAAAACATAT
AGTATGGGCAAGCAGGGAGCTAGAACGATTCGCAGTTAATCCTGGCCTGTTAGAAACATCAGAAGGCTGT
AGACAAATACTGGGACAGCTACAACCATCCCTTCAGACAGGATCAGAAGAACTTAGATCATTATATAATA
CAGTAGCAACCCTCTATTGTGTGCATCAAAGGATAGAGATAAAAGACACCAAGGAAGCTTTAGACAAGAT
AGAGGAAGAGCAAAACAAAAGTAAGACCACCGCACAGCAAGCGGCCGCTGATCTTCAGACCTGGAGGAGG
AGATATGAGGGACAATTGGAGAAGTGAATTATATAAATATAAAGTAGTAAAAATTGAACCATTAGGAGTA
GCACCCACCAAGGCAAAGAGAAGAGTGGTGCAGAGAGAAAAAAGAGCAGTGGGAATAGGAGCTTTGTTCC
TTGGGTTCTTGGGAGCAGCAGGAAGCACTATGGGCGCAGCGTCAATGACGCTGACGGTACAGGCCAGACA
ATTATTGTCTGGTATAGTGCAGCAGCAGAACAATTTGCTGAGGGCTATTGAGGCGCAACAGCATCTGTTG
CAACTCACAGTCTGGGGCATCAAGCAGCTCCAGGCAAGAATCCTGGCTGTGGAAAGATACCTAAAGGATC
AACAGCTCCTGGGGATTTGGGGTTGCTCTGGAAAACTCATTTGCACCACTGCTGTGCCTTGGAATGCTAG
TTGGAGTAATAAATCTCTGGAACAGATTTGGAATCACACGACCTGGATGGAGTGGGACAGAGAAATTAAC
AATTACACAAGCTTAATACACTCCTTAATTGAAGAATCGCAAAACCAGCAAGAAAAGAATGAACAAGAAT
TATTGGAATTAGATAAATGGGCAAGTTTGTGGAATTGGTTTAACATAACAAATTGGCTGTGGTATATAAA
ATTATTCATAATGATAGTAGGAGGCTTGGTAGGTTTAAGAATAGTTTTTGCTGTACTTTCTATAGTGAAT
AGAGTTAGGCAGGGATATTCACCATTATCGTTTCAGACCCACCTCCCAACCCCGAGGGGACCCAGAGAGG
GCCTATTTCCCATGATTCCTTCATATTTGCATATACGATACAAGGCTGTTAGAGAGATAATTAGAATTAA
TTTGACTGTAAACACAAAGATATTAGTACAAAATACGTGACGTAGAAAGTAATAATTTCTTGGGTAGTTT
GCAGTTTTAAAATTATGTTTTAAAATGGACTATCATATGCTTACCGTAACTTGAAAGTATTTCGATTTCT
TGGCTTTATATATCTTGTGGAAAGGACGAAACACCGCACTGGATGGGACCTTCCAGGTTTTAGAGCTAGA
AATAGCAAGTTAAAATAAGGCTAGTCCGTTATCAACTTGAAAAAGTGGCACCGAGTCGGTGCTTTTTTAA
GCTTGGCGTAACTAGATCTTGAGACAAATGGCAGTATTCATCCACAATTTTAAAAGAAAAGGGGGGATTG
GGGGGTACAGTGCAGGGGAAAGAATAGTAGACATAATAGCAACAGACATACAAACTAAAGAATTACAAAA
ACAAATTACAAAAATTCAAAATTTTCGGGTTTATTACAGGGACAGCAGAGATCCACTTTGGCGCCGGCTC
GAGGGGG
Features (pLannotate 1.2.2; 29 found; start..end, strand, type, name):
     14..80      +  CDS            small t antigen (fragment): SV40 (simian virus 40) small t antigen
    106..317     +  promoter       EF-1α core promoter: core promoter for human elongation factor EF-1α
    318..1256    +  intron         EF-1α intron A: intron upstream of the start codon of human EF-1α
   1278..1877    +  CDS            PuroR (fragment): puromycin N-acetyltransferase; pac from Streptomyces; confers resistance to puromycin
   1893..2481    +  misc_feature   WPRE: woodchuck hepatitis virus posttranscriptional regulatory element
   2532..2551    +  misc_feature   cPPT/CTS (fragment): central polypurine tract and central termination sequence of HIV-1
   2553..2786    +  LTR            3' LTR (ΔU3): self-inactivating 3' long terminal repeat (LTR) from HIV-1
   2864..2985    +  polyA_signal   SV40 poly(A) signal: SV40 polyadenylation signal
   3025..3160    +  rep_origin     SV40 ori: SV40 origin of replication
   3181..3199    -  promoter       T7 promoter: promoter for bacteriophage T7 RNA polymerase
   3207..3362    +  CDS            lacZα (fragment): LacZα fragment of β-galactosidase; lacZ fragment
   3367..3795    +  rep_origin     f1 ori (sequence partly withheld): f1 bacteriophage origin of replication; arrow indicates direction of (+) strand synthesis
   3848..3952    +  promoter       AmpR promoter: bla
   3953..4813    +  CDS            AmpR: β-lactamase; bla; confers resistance to ampicillin, carbenicillin, and related antibiotics
   4984..5572    +  rep_origin     ori: high-copy-number ColE1/pMB1/pBR322/pUC origin of replication
   5755..5847    +  CDS            lacI (fragment): lac repressor; lacI; The lac repressor binds to the lac operator to inhibit transcription in E. coli. This inhibition can be relieved by adding lactose or isopropyl-β-D-thiogalactopyranoside (IPTG).
   5860..5881    +  protein_bind   CAP binding site: CAP binding activates transcription in the presence of cAMP. E. coli catabolite activator protein
   5896..5926    +  promoter       lac promoter: promoter for the E. coli lac operon
   5934..5950    +  protein_bind   lac operator: The lac repressor binds to the lac operator to inhibit transcription in E. coli. This inhibition can be relieved by adding lactose or isopropyl-β-D-thiogalactopyranoside (IPTG). lac repressor encoded by lacI
   5995..6013    +  promoter       T3 promoter: promoter for bacteriophage T3 RNA polymerase
   6041..6267    +  promoter       RSV promoter: Rous sarcoma virus enhancer/promoter
   6268..6448    +  LTR            5' LTR (truncated): truncated 5' long terminal repeat (LTR) from HIV-1
   6495..6620    +  misc_feature   HIV-1 Ψ: packaging signal of human immunodeficiency virus type 1
   6604..6967    +  CDS            HIV-1 gag (fragment): gag protein from human immunodeficiency virus 1; gag
   7113..7346    +  misc_feature   RRE: The Rev response element (RRE) of HIV-1 allows for Rev-dependent mRNA export from the nucleus to the cytoplasm.
   7723..7749    +  CDS            Rev (fragment): human immunodeficiency virus 1 (HIV-1) Rev protein; rev; enhances nuclear export of unspliced and incompletely spliced viral mRNAs
   7753..7993    +  promoter       U6 promoter: RNA polymerase III promoter for human U6 snRNA
   8023..8098    +  misc_RNA       gRNA scaffold: guide RNA scaffold for the Streptococcus pyogenes CRISPR/Cas9 system
   8154..8271    +  misc_feature   cPPT/CTS: central polypurine tract and central termination sequence of HIV-1
