[The description below was written by a language model from this plasmid's Addgene catalogue record and pLannotate feature annotations shown in this document.]
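Description:
TK1 gRNA (BRDN0001145069) is a third-generation lentiviral guide RNA plasmid built on the lentiGuide-Puro backbone and designed to target human TK1 (thymidine kinase 1; the guide was designed against the reference transcript NM_003258.4). It is propagated in E. coli as a high-copy plasmid through a ColE1/pUC-type origin with ampicillin selection from the β-lactamase gene. The annotated 8.3 kb sequence also carries an f1 origin, an SV40 origin and poly(A) signal, and remnants of lac, T7 and T3 elements from the cloning backbone.

The lentiviral transfer cassette begins with an RSV promoter fused to a truncated HIV-1 5' LTR, which drives Tat-independent production of genomic RNA in packaging cells. This is followed by the Ψ packaging signal with a partial gag region, the Rev response element for nuclear export, and a cPPT/CTS. It ends in a ΔU3 self-inactivating 3' LTR. Within this unit, a human U6 RNA polymerase III promoter expresses the TK1-specific spacer joined to the Streptococcus pyogenes Cas9 guide scaffold. A separate EF-1α promoter, annotated as core promoter plus intron A, drives puromycin N-acetyltransferase for selection of transduced mammalian cells, with a WPRE downstream to enhance transcript expression.

The plasmid does not encode Cas9, so it is meant to be used with a separate Cas9 vector such as lentiCas9-Blast or in cells already expressing Cas9, where it directs cleavage and knockout of TK1. According to the depositor notes, it belongs to a set of guides associated with a human kinome gRNA library and comes from work on optimized sgRNA design for higher activity and fewer off-target effects.
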