Addgene plasmid #76424: TK1 gRNA (BRDN0001145069)
Purpose: 3rd generation lentiviral gRNA plasmid targeting human TK1
Depositing lab: John Doench & David Root. Depositing organization: Broad Institute. Publication: Optimized sgRNA design to maximize activity and minimize off-target effects of CRISPR-Cas9. Doench JG, Fusi N, Sullender M, Hegde M, Vaimberg EW, Donovan KF, Smith I, Tothova Z, Wilen C, Orchard R, Virgin HW, Listgarten J, Root DE. Nat Biotechnol. 2016 Jan 18. doi: 10.1038/nbt.3437. PubMed 26780180.
Backbone
  Vector backbone: lentiGuide-Puro
  Backbone manufacturer: Zhang Lab (Addgene plasmid # 52963)
  Vector type: Mammalian Expression, Lentiviral, CRISPR
  Selectable markers: Puromycin
Growth in bacteria
  Bacterial resistance: Ampicillin, 100 μg/mL
  Growth temperature: 37°C
  Growth strain: DH5alpha
  Copy number: High Copy
Gene/Insert
  Gene/Insert name: TK1 (alt names: TK1; NM_003258.4)
  gRNA/shRNA sequence: CACTGGATGGGACCTTCCAG
  Species: H. sapiens (human)
  Entrez Gene: TK1 (a.k.a. TK2)
  Promoter: hU6
  Cloning method: Unknown
  Sequencing primers: 5′ U6-F; 3′ pS2-R
Terms and licenses: Academic/Nonprofit Terms; Industry Terms: Not Available to Industry
Depositor comments: The gRNA was designed to target the following Genbank reference sequence(s): NM_003258.4. Note that this plasmid does NOT contain Cas9. It should be used in conjunction with lentiCas9-Blast (Addgene #52962) or otherwise with cell lines already expressing Cas9. Browse the full kinome gRNA library at http://www.addgene.org/pooled-library/broadgpp-human-kinome/ or visit http://www.broadinstitute.org/rnai/public/ for detailed protocols and information.
How to cite: TK1 gRNA (BRDN0001145069) was a gift from John Doench & David Root (Addgene plasmid # 76424 ; http://n2t.net/addgene:76424 ; RRID:Addgene_76424)
