>Addgene plasmid #76424 | TK1 gRNA (BRDN0001145069) | depositor partial sequence | sequence record 143884 | Target Sequence
CACTGGATGGGACCTTCCAG
