>Addgene plasmid #76424 | TK1 gRNA (BRDN0001145069) | addgene partial sequence | sequence record 185811 | hU6-F
TAGAAAGTAATAATTTCTTGGGTAGTTTGCAGTTTTAAAATTATGTTTTAAAATGGACTATCATATGCTT
ACCGTAACTTGAAAGTATTTCGATTTCTTGGCTTTATATATCTTGTGGAAAGGACGAAACACCGCACTGG
ATGGGACCTTCCAGGTTTTAGAGCTAGAAATAGCAAGTTAAAATAAGGCTAGTCCGTTATCAACTTGAAA
AAGTGGCACCGAGTCGGTGCTTTTTTAAGCTTGGCGTAACTAGATCTTGAGACAAATGGCAGTATTCATC
CACAATTTTAAAAGAAAAGGGGGGATTGGGGGGTACAGTGCAGGGGAAAGAATAGTAGACATAATAGCAA
CAGACATACAAACTAAAGAATTACAAAAACAAATTACAAAAATTCAAAATTTTCGGGTTTATTACAGGGA
CAGCAGAGATCCACTTTGGCGCCGGCTCGAGGGGGCCCGGGTGCAAAGATGGATAAAGTTTTAAACAGAG
AGGAATCTTTGCAGCTAATGGACCTTCTAGGTCTTGAAAGGAGTGGGAATTGGCTCCGGTGCCCGTCAGT
GGGCAGAGCG
